Addgene plasmid #163261: A0A0K2AU21
Purpose: Inducible expression of UniProt identifier A0A0K2AU21
Depositing lab: Martin Engqvist. Depositing organization: Chalmers University of Technology. Publication: Experimental and computational investigation of enzyme functional annotations uncovers misannotation in the EC 1.1.3.15 enzyme class. Rembeza E, Engqvist MKM. PLoS Comput Biol. 2021 Sep 23;17(9):e1009446. doi: 10.1371/journal.pcbi.1009446. eCollection 2021 Sep. PubMed 34555022.
Backbone
  Vector backbone: pET21a(+)
  Vector type: Bacterial Expression
Growth in bacteria
  Bacterial resistance: Ampicillin, 100 μg/mL
  Growth temperature: 37°C
  Growth strain: DH5alpha
  Copy number: High Copy
Gene/Insert
  Gene/Insert name: A0A0K2AU21 (alt name: flavoprotein oxidoreductase)
  Species: Streptomyces ambofaciens
  Promoter: T7
  Tag / fusion protein: T7 (N terminal on backbone); 10xHis (C terminal on backbone)
  Cloning method: Unknown
  Sequencing primers: 5′ T7; 3′ T7-term
Terms and licenses: Academic/Nonprofit Terms; Industry Terms: Not Available to Industry
Depositor comments: Insert name is a UniProt identifier
How to cite: A0A0K2AU21 was a gift from Martin Engqvist (Addgene plasmid # 163261 ; http://n2t.net/addgene:163261 ; RRID:Addgene_163261)
