[The description below was written by a language model from this plasmid's Addgene catalogue record and pLannotate feature annotations shown in this document.]
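Description:
A0A0K2AU21 is a bacterial expression plasmid built on the pET21a(+) backbone for inducible production in E. coli of a Streptomyces ambofaciens protein annotated as a flavoprotein oxidoreductase; the construct name is simply the UniProt identifier of that protein. The sequenced plasmid is about 6.6 kb. It replicates from a ColE1/pMB1-type origin with the adjacent bom region and rop gene characteristic of pBR322-derived pET vectors (the catalogue entry lists it as high copy, although rop normally moderates copy number). Selection is through the β-lactamase gene conferring ampicillin resistance. An f1 origin is also present, and short tetracycline-resistance fragments flanking lacI are nonfunctional backbone remnants.

The expression cassette consists of a T7 promoter followed directly by a lac operator and the strong T7 gene 10 ribosome binding site, with a T7 terminator downstream. The plasmid-borne lacI gene supplies lac repressor, so transcription is held off until IPTG or lactose is added in a host that provides T7 RNA polymerase. The feature table does not annotate the insert itself, but the unannotated stretch of roughly 1.2 kb between the RBS and the histidine tag is where the open reading frame is expected to lie. The catalogue lists an N-terminal T7 tag and a C-terminal 10xHis tag. The annotation detects a polyhistidine run at the 3′ end (called as a 9xHis fragment) but no separate T7 tag feature, and the short SET1 hit after the His tag is likely backbone sequence.

According to the associated publication title, the plasmid belongs to a study of enzyme functional annotation and misannotation in the EC 1.1.3.15 class. In that setting, recombinant His-tagged protein would serve for affinity purification and activity testing.
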