Features (pLannotate 1.2.2; 18 found; start..end, strand, type, name):
      1..19      +  promoter       T7 promoter: promoter for bacteriophage T7 RNA polymerase
     20..44      +  protein_bind   lac operator: The lac repressor binds to the lac operator to inhibit transcription in E. coli. This inhibition can be relieved by adding lactose or isopropyl-β-D-thiogalactopyranoside (IPTG). lac repressor encoded by lacI
     59..81      +  RBS            RBS: efficient ribosome binding site from bacteriophage T7 gene 10 (Olins and Rangwala, 1989)
   1340..1363    +  CDS            9xHis (fragment): 9xHis affinity tag
   1373..1422    +  CDS            SET1 (fragment): solubility-enhancement tag derived from T7 phage gene 10B
   1430..1477    +  terminator     T7 terminator: transcription terminator for bacteriophage T7 RNA polymerase
   1514..1942    +  rep_origin     f1 ori (sequence partly withheld): f1 bacteriophage origin of replication; arrow indicates direction of (+) strand synthesis
   1995..2099    +  promoter       AmpR promoter: bla
   2100..2960    +  CDS            AmpR: β-lactamase; bla; confers resistance to ampicillin, carbenicillin, and related antibiotics
   3131..3719    +  rep_origin     ori: high-copy-number ColE1/pMB1/pBR322/pUC origin of replication
   3905..4044    -  misc_feature   bom: basis of mobility region from pBR322
   4146..4337    -  CDS            rop: Rop protein, which maintains plasmids at low copy number; rop
   4354..4734    +  CDS            YPB1_ECOLX: Protein predicted: Swiss-Prot protein existence level 4. From Escherichia coli.
   4806..5097    -  CDS            TcR (fragment): tetracycline efflux protein; tet; confers resistance to tetracycline
   5112..5133    -  protein_bind   CAP binding site: CAP binding activates transcription in the presence of cAMP. E. coli catabolite activator protein
   5146..6228    -  CDS            lacI: lac repressor; lacI; The lac repressor binds to the lac operator to inhibit transcription in E. coli. This inhibition can be relieved by adding lactose or isopropyl-β-D-thiogalactopyranoside (IPTG).
   6229..6306    -  promoter       lacI promoter: lacI
   6314..6593    -  CDS            TcR (fragment): tetracycline efflux protein; tet; confers resistance to tetracycline
>Addgene plasmid #163261 | A0A0K2AU21 | addgene full sequence | sequence record 354460 | Addgene NGS Result
TAATACGACTCACTATAGGGGAATTGTGAGCGGATAACAATTCCCCTCTAGAAATAATTTTGTTTAACTT
TAAGAAGGAGATATACATATGGAACGTGTTCGTACCGCTGTAGCCCGTCATGTCGCCTATGATTGTGACG
TTCTGGTTATTGGCGGCGGTATCGTTGGCTTAAGTACCGCCTATGCAATTACACGTGCAGCGCCTGGAAC
TCGCGTAACAGTTTTGGAGAAAGAGCCGGGACCAGCACGTCACCAAACAGGTCGTAATTCGGGAGTGATC
CATAGCGGAGTATATTACCGCCCAGGTTCGTTAAAAGCACGTTATGCCGTCCGTGGTTGTGCGGAAATGG
TTAAATTCTGTGCTGAATATGGTATTGCTCATGCCGTTACTGGTAAACTTATTGTGGCAACTCACCGTAG
TGAACTTCCTCGTCTTCACGCGCTTGTACAACGTGGTCGCGAAAACGGTATCCCTGTTCGTGAACTTGGA
GCAGCCCAAATTCCTGAATATGAACCTGAAGTACGTGGTTTAGCAGCTATTCATGTAGGCACCACTGGTG
TGTGTGATTATGTAGCCGTAGCACGCCAGCTTGCGCGCGCCTCTGGCGCAGAAATCCGTTATGGGGCCCA
AGTTCGCCATATTGACCGTCGTCCTGGCCTTGGCGTGGCAGTGCGTACGCGTTCCGGAGATGTACTTCGT
GCCCGTGTTTTAGTGAATTGTGCGGGATTGCATTGTGATGAGATCGCCCGTGCCACAGGAGATGACCCAG
GCATGCGTATCGTTCCATTTCGCGGTGAATATTATGAACTTGCGCGTCCGGAATTGGTACGCGGTCTCGT
ATATCCCGTCCCAGATCCAGCGTTCCCCTTTCTGGGTGTTCATTTAACACGTGGAATCGATGGGTCTGTG
CACGTCGGACCCAATGCAGTCCCTGCACTGGCGCGCGAAGGTTACGGCTGGGATGTAGTTCGTCCGCGTG
AATTAGGCGCAACACTGGCCTGGCCGGGCTCGTGGCAAATTGCTCGTCGTCACTGGCGTTATGGAGCCGG
GGAGCTTCGCCGTAGTCTGTCGAAAGGTGCGTTTACGGCAGCAGTGCGTCGTCTTCTTCCGGCCGTGACA
GATGGTGACTTAGTCCCGTCTCCAGCGGGCGTACGCGCCCAAGCGGTTTTAGCAGATGGAACTCTGGTGG
ATGATTTCCTGGTCCGCGAAGGCGCACACGCGGTTCATGTTCTTAACGCACCAAGCCCAGCGGCGACTGC
CGCATTACCGATTGGCCGCGAAGTCGGTCGCCGTGCATTAGCTGCACTGGGAGATTCAGCGGCCGCACTC
GAGCATCATCACCATCACCACCACCACCACCACTGAGATCCGGCTGCTAACAAAGCCCGAAAGGAAGCTG
AGTTGGCTGCTGCCACCGCTGAGCAATAACTAGCATAACCCCTTGGGGCCTCTAAACGGGTCTTGAGGGG
TTTTTTGCTGAAAGGAGGAACTATATCCGGATTGGCGAATGGG
[124 nt withheld, positions 1514-1637]
C
[91 nt withheld, positions 1639-1729]
A
[49 nt withheld, positions 1731-1779]
CCTTTGACGTTGGAGTCCACGTTCTTT
[37 nt withheld, positions 1807-1843]
ACCCTATCTCGGTCTATTCTTTTGATTTATAAGGGATTTTGCCGATTTCGGCCTATTGGTTAAAAAATGA
GCTGATTTAACAAAAATTTAACGCGAATTTTAACAAAATATTAACGCTTACAATTTAGGTGGCACTTTTC
GGGGAAATGTGCGCGGAACCCCTATTTGTTTATTTTTCTAAATACATTCAAATATGTATCCGCTCATGAG
ACAATAACCCTGATAAATGCTTCAATAATATTGAAAAAGGAAGAGTATGAGTATTCAACATTTCCGTGTC
GCCCTTATTCCCTTTTTTGCGGCATTTTGCCTTCCTGTTTTTGCTCACCCAGAAACGCTGGTGAAAGTAA
AAGATGCTGAAGATCAGTTGGGTGCACGAGTGGGTTACATCGAACTGGATCTCAACAGCGGTAAGATCCT
TGAGAGTTTTCGCCCCGAAGAACGTTTTCCAATGATGAGCACTTTTAAAGTTCTGCTATGTGGCGCGGTA
TTATCCCGTATTGACGCCGGGCAAGAGCAACTCGGTCGCCGCATACACTATTCTCAGAATGACTTGGTTG
AGTACTCACCAGTCACAGAAAAGCATCTTACGGATGGCATGACAGTAAGAGAATTATGCAGTGCTGCCAT
AACCATGAGTGATAACACTGCGGCCAACTTACTTCTGACAACGATCGGAGGACCGAAGGAGCTAACCGCT
TTTTTGCACAACATGGGGGATCATGTAACTCGCCTTGATCGTTGGGAACCGGAGCTGAATGAAGCCATAC
CAAACGACGAGCGTGACACCACGATGCCTGCAGCAATGGCAACAACGTTGCGCAAACTATTAACTGGCGA
ACTACTTACTCTAGCTTCCCGGCAACAATTAATAGACTGGATGGAGGCGGATAAAGTTGCAGGACCACTT
CTGCGCTCGGCCCTTCCGGCTGGCTGGTTTATTGCTGATAAATCTGGAGCCGGTGAGCGTGGGTCTCGCG
GTATCATTGCAGCACTGGGGCCAGATGGTAAGCCCTCCCGTATCGTAGTTATCTACACGACGGGGAGTCA
GGCAACTATGGATGAACGAAATAGACAGATCGCTGAGATAGGTGCCTCACTGATTAAGCATTGGTAACTG
TCAGACCAAGTTTACTCATATATACTTTAGATTGATTTAAAACTTCATTTTTAATTTAAAAGGATCTAGG
TGAAGATCCTTTTTGATAATCTCATGACCAAAATCCCTTAACGTGAGTTTTCGTTCCACTGAGCGTCAGA
CCCCGTAGAAAAGATCAAAGGATCTTCTTGAGATCCTTTTTTTCTGCGCGTAATCTGCTGCTTGCAAACA
AAAAAACCACCGCTACCAGCGGTGGTTTGTTTGCCGGATCAAGAGCTACCAACTCTTTTTCCGAAGGTAA
CTGGCTTCAGCAGAGCGCAGATACCAAATACTGTCCTTCTAGTGTAGCCGTAGTTAGGCCACCACTTCAA
GAACTCTGTAGCACCGCCTACATACCTCGCTCTGCTAATCCTGTTACCAGTGGCTGCTGCCAGTGGCGAT
AAGTCGTGTCTTACCGGGTTGGACTCAAGACGATAGTTACCGGATAAGGCGCAGCGGTCGGGCTGAACGG
GGGGTTCGTGCACACAGCCCAGCTTGGAGCGAACGACCTACACCGAACTGAGATACCTACAGCGTGAGCT
ATGAGAAAGCGCCACGCTTCCCGAAGGGAGAAAGGCGGACAGGTATCCGGTAAGCGGCAGGGTCGGAACA
GGAGAGCGCACGAGGGAGCTTCCAGGGGGAAACGCCTGGTATCTTTATAGTCCTGTCGGGTTTCGCCACC
TCTGACTTGAGCGTCGATTTTTGTGATGCTCGTCAGGGGGGCGGAGCCTATGGAAAAACGCCAGCAACGC
GGCCTTTTTACGGTTCCTGGCCTTTTGCTGGCCTTTTGCTCACATGTTCTTTCCTGCGTTATCCCCTGAT
TCTGTGGATAACCGTATTACCGCCTTTGAGTGAGCTGATACCGCTCGCCGCAGCCGAACGACCGAGCGCA
GCGAGTCAGTGAGCGAGGAAGCGGAAGAGCGCCTGATGCGGTATTTTCTCCTTACGCATCTGTGCGGTAT
TTCACACCGCAATGGTGCACTCTCAGTACAATCTGCTCTGATGCCGCATAGTTAAGCCAGTATACACTCC
GCTATCGCTACGTGACTGGGTCATGGCTGCGCCCCGACACCCGCCAACACCCGCTGACGCGCCCTGACGG
GCTTGTCTGCTCCCGGCATCCGCTTACAGACAAGCTGTGACCGTCTCCGGGAGCTGCATGTGTCAGAGGT
TTTCACCGTCATCACCGAAACGCGCGAGGCAGCTGCGGTAAAGCTCATCAGCGTGGTCGTGAAGCGATTC
ACAGATGTCTGCCTGTTCATCCGCGTCCAGCTCGTTGAGTTTCTCCAGAAGCGTTAATGTCTGGCTTCTG
ATAAAGCGGGCCATGTTAAGGGCGGTTTTTTCCTGTTTGGTCACTGATGCCTCCGTGTAAGGGGGATTTC
TGTTCATGGGGGTAATGATACCGATGAAACGAGAGAGGATGCTCACGATACGGGTTACTGATGATGAACA
TGCCCGGTTACTGGAACGTTGTGAGGGTAAACAACTGGCGGTATGGATGCGGCGGGACCAGAGAAAAATC
ACTCAGGGTCAATGCCAGCGCTTCGTTAATACAGATGTAGGTGTTCCACAGGGTAGCCAGCAGCATCCTG
CGATGCAGATCCGGAACATAATGGTGCAGGGCGCTGACTTCCGCGTTTCCAGACTTTACGAAACACGGAA
ACCGAAGACCATTCATGTTGTTGCTCAGGTCGCAGACGTTTTGCAGCAGCAGTCGCTTCACGTTCGCTCG
CGTATCGGTGATTCATTCTGCTAACCAGTAAGGCAACCCCGCCAGCCTAGCCGGGTCCTCAACGACAGGA
GCACGATCATGCGCACCCGTGGGGCCGCCATGCCGGCGATAATGGCCTGCTTCTCGCCGAAACGTTTGGT
GGCGGGACCAGTGACGAAGGCTTGAGCGAGGGCGTGCAAGATTCCGAATACCGCAAGCGACAGGCCGATC
ATCGTCGCGCTCCAGCGAAAGCGGTCCTCGCCGAAAATGACCCAGAGCGCTGCCGGCACCTGTCCTACGA
GTTGCATGATAAAGAAGACAGTCATAAGTGCGGCGACGATAGTCATGCCCCGCGCCCACCGGAAGGAGCT
GACTGGGTTGAAGGCTCTCAAGGGCATCGGTCGAGATCCCGGTGCCTAATGAGTGAGCTAACTTACATTA
ATTGCGTTGCGCTCACTGCCCGCTTTCCAGTCGGGAAACCTGTCGTGCCAGCTGCATTAATGAATCGGCC
AACGCGCGGGGAGAGGCGGTTTGCGTATTGGGCGCCAGGGTGGTTTTTCTTTTCACCAGTGAGACGGGCA
ACAGCTGATTGCCCTTCACCGCCTGGCCCTGAGAGAGTTGCAGCAAGCGGTCCACGCTGGTTTGCCCCAG
CAGGCGAAAATCCTGTTTGATGGTGGTTAACGGCGGGATATAACATGAGCTGTCTTCGGTATCGTCGTAT
CCCACTACCGAGATATCCGCACCAACGCGCAGCCCGGACTCGGTAATGGCGCGCATTGCGCCCAGCGCCA
TCTGATCGTTGGCAACCAGCATCGCAGTGGGAACGATGCCCTCATTCAGCATTTGCATGGTTTGTTGAAA
ACCGGACATGGCACTCCAGTCGCCTTCCCGTTCCGCTATCGGCTGAATTTGATTGCGAGTGAGATATTTA
TGCCAGCCAGCCAGACGCAGACGCGCCGAGACAGAACTTAATGGGCCCGCTAACAGCGCGATTTGCTGGT
GACCCAATGCGACCAGATGCTCCACGCCCAGTCGCGTACCGTCTTCATGGGAGAAAATAATACTGTTGAT
GGGTGTCTGGTCAGAGACATCAAGAAATAACGCCGGAACATTAGTGCAGGCAGCTTCCACAGCAATGGCA
TCCTGGTCATCCAGCGGATAGTTAATGATCAGCCCACTGACGCGTTGCGCGAGAAGATTGTGCACCGCCG
CTTTACAGGCTTCGACGCCGCTTCGTTCTACCATCGACACCACCACGCTGGCACCCAGTTGATCGGCGCG
AGATTTAATCGCCGCGACAATTTGCGACGGCGCGTGCAGGGCCAGACTGGAGGTGGCAACGCCAATCAGC
AACGACTGTTTGCCCGCCAGTTGTTGTGCCACGCGGTTGGGAATGTAATTCAGCTCCGCCATCGCCGCTT
CCACTTTTTCCCGCGTTTTCGCAGAAACGTGGCTGGCCTGGTTCACCACGCGGGAAACGGTCTGATAAGA
GACACCGGCATACTCTGCGACATCGTATAACGTTACTGGTTTCACATTCACCACCCTGAATTGACTCTCT
TCCGGGCGCTATCATGCCATACCGCGAAAGGTTTTGCGCCATTCGATGGTGTCCGGGATCTCGACGCTCT
CCCTTATGCGACTCCTGCATTAGGAAGCAGCCCAGTAGTAGGTTGAGGCCGTTGAGCACCGCCGCCGCAA
GGAATGGTGCATGCAAGGAGATGGCGCCCAACAGTCCCCCGGCCACGGGGCCTGCCACCATACCCACGCC
GAAACAAGCGCTCATGAGCCCGAAGTGGCGAGCCCGATCTTCCCCATCGGTGATGTCGGCGATATAGGCG
CCAGCAACCGCACCTGTGGCGCCGGTGATGCCGGCCACGATGCGTCCGGCGTAGAGGATCGAGATCTCGA
TCCCGCGAAAT
