>Addgene plasmid #163261 | A0A0K2AU21 | depositor partial sequence | sequence record 316396 | insert gene sequence
ATGGAACGTGTTCGTACCGCTGTAGCCCGTCATGTCGCCTATGATTGTGACGTTCTGGTTATTGGCGGCG
GTATCGTTGGCTTAAGTACCGCCTATGCAATTACACGTGCAGCGCCTGGAACTCGCGTAACAGTTTTGGA
GAAAGAGCCGGGACCAGCACGTCACCAAACAGGTCGTAATTCGGGAGTGATCCATAGCGGAGTATATTAC
CGCCCAGGTTCGTTAAAAGCACGTTATGCCGTCCGTGGTTGTGCGGAAATGGTTAAATTCTGTGCTGAAT
ATGGTATTGCTCATGCCGTTACTGGTAAACTTATTGTGGCAACTCACCGTAGTGAACTTCCTCGTCTTCA
CGCGCTTGTACAACGTGGTCGCGAAAACGGTATCCCTGTTCGTGAACTTGGAGCAGCCCAAATTCCTGAA
TATGAACCTGAAGTACGTGGTTTAGCAGCTATTCATGTAGGCACCACTGGTGTGTGTGATTATGTAGCCG
TAGCACGCCAGCTTGCGCGCGCCTCTGGCGCAGAAATCCGTTATGGGGCCCAAGTTCGCCATATTGACCG
TCGTCCTGGCCTTGGCGTGGCAGTGCGTACGCGTTCCGGAGATGTACTTCGTGCCCGTGTTTTAGTGAAT
TGTGCGGGATTGCATTGTGATGAGATCGCCCGTGCCACAGGAGATGACCCAGGCATGCGTATCGTTCCAT
TTCGCGGTGAATATTATGAACTTGCGCGTCCGGAATTGGTACGCGGTCTCGTATATCCCGTCCCAGATCC
AGCGTTCCCCTTTCTGGGTGTTCATTTAACACGTGGAATCGATGGGTCTGTGCACGTCGGACCCAATGCA
GTCCCTGCACTGGCGCGCGAAGGTTACGGCTGGGATGTAGTTCGTCCGCGTGAATTAGGCGCAACACTGG
CCTGGCCGGGCTCGTGGCAAATTGCTCGTCGTCACTGGCGTTATGGAGCCGGGGAGCTTCGCCGTAGTCT
GTCGAAAGGTGCGTTTACGGCAGCAGTGCGTCGTCTTCTTCCGGCCGTGACAGATGGTGACTTAGTCCCG
TCTCCAGCGGGCGTACGCGCCCAAGCGGTTTTAGCAGATGGAACTCTGGTGGATGATTTCCTGGTCCGCG
AAGGCGCACACGCGGTTCATGTTCTTAACGCACCAAGCCCAGCGGCGACTGCCGCATTACCGATTGGCCG
CGAAGTCGGTCGCCGTGCATTAGCTGCACTGGGAGATTCAGCGGCCGCACTCGAGCATCATCACCAT
